>Addgene plasmid #155287 | Lentiviral nontargeting shRNA RFP i670 | addgene full sequence | sequence record 310003 | Addgene NGS Result
TGGAAGGGCTAATTCACTCCCAAAGAAGACAAGATATCCTTGATCTGTGGATCTACCACACACAAGGCTA
CTTCCCTGATTAGCAGAACTACACACCAGGGCCAGGGGTCAGATATCCACTGACCTTTGGATGGTGCTAC
AAGCTAGTACCAGTTGAGCCAGATAAGGTAGAAGAGGCCAATAAAGGAGAGAACACCAGCTTGTTACACC
CTGTGAGCCTGCATGGGATGGATGACCCGGAGAGAGAAGTGTTAGAGTGGAGGTTTGACAGCCGCCTAGC
ATTTCATCACGTGGCCCGAGAGCTGCATCCGGAGTACTTCAAGAACTGCTGATATCGAGCTTGCTACAAG
GGACTTTCCGCTGGGGACTTTCCAGGGAGGCGTGGCCTGGGCGGGACTGGGGAGTGGCGAGCCCTCAGAT
CCTGCATATAAGCAGCTGCTTTTTGCCTGTACTGGGTCTCTCTGGTTAGACCAGATCTGAGCCTGGGAGC
TCTCTGGCTAACTAGGGAACCCACTGCTTAAGCCTCAATAAAGCTTGCCTTGAGTGCTTCAAGTAGTGTG
TGCCCGTCTGTTGTGTGACTCTGGTAACTAGAGATCCCTCAGACCCTTTTAGTCAGTGTGGAAAATCTCT
AGCAGTGGCGCCCGAACAGGGACTTGAAAGCGAAAGGGAAACCAGAGGAGCTCTCTCGACGCAGGACTCG
GCTTGCTGAAGCGCGCACGGCAAGAGGCGAGGGGCGGCGACTGGTGAGTACGCCAAAAATTTTGACTAGC
GGAGGCTAGAAGGAGAGAGATGGGTGCGAGAGCGTCAGTATTAAGCGGGGGAGAATTAGATCGCGATGGG
AAAAAATTCGGTTAAGGCCAGGGGGAAAGAAAAAATATAAATTAAAACATATAGTATGGGCAAGCAGGGA
GCTAGAACGATTCGCAGTTAATCCTGGCCTGTTAGAAACATCAGAAGGCTGTAGACAAATACTGGGACAG
CTACAACCATCCCTTCAGACAGGATCAGAAGAACTTAGATCATTATATAATACAGTAGCAACCCTCTATT
GTGTGCATCAAAGGATAGAGATAAAAGACACCAAGGAAGCTTTAGACAAGATAGAGGAAGAGCAAAACAA
AAGTAAGACCACCGCACAGCAAGCGGCCGCTGATCTTCAGACCTGGAGGAGGAGATATGAGGGACAATTG
GAGAAGTGAATTATATAAATATAAAGTAGTAAAAATTGAACCATTAGGAGTAGCACCCACCAAGGCAAAG
AGAAGAGTGGTGCAGAGAGAAAAAAGAGCAGTGGGAATAGGAGCTTTGTTCCTTGGGTTCTTGGGAGCAG
CAGGAAGCACTATGGGCGCAGCGTCAATGACGCTGACGGTACAGGCCAGACAATTATTGTCTGGTATAGT
GCAGCAGCAGAACAATTTGCTGAGGGCTATTGAGGCGCAACAGCATCTGTTGCAACTCACAGTCTGGGGC
ATCAAGCAGCTCCAGGCAAGAATCCTGGCTGTGGAAAGATACCTAAAGGATCAACAGCTCCTGGGGATTT
GGGGTTGCTCTGGAAAACTCATTTGCACCACTGCTGTGCCTTGGAATGCTAGTTGGAGTAATAAATCTCT
GGAACAGATTTGGAATCACACGACCTGGATGGAGTGGGACAGAGAAATTAACAATTACACAAGCTTAATA
CACTCCTTAATTGAAGAATCGCAAAACCAGCAAGAAAAGAATGAACAAGAATTATTGGAATTAGATAAAT
GGGCAAGTTTGTGGAATTGGTTTAACATAACAAATTGGCTGTGGTATATAAAATTATTCATAATGATAGT
AGGAGGCTTGGTAGGTTTAAGAATAGTTTTTGCTGTACTTTCTATAGTGAATAGAGTTAGGCAGGGATAT
TCACCATTATCGTTTCAGACCCACCTCCCAACCCCGAGGGGACCCGACAGGCCCGAAGGAATAGAAGAAG
AAGGTGGAGAGAGAGACAGAGACAGATCCATTCGATTAGTGAACGGATCTCGACGGTATCGATCACGAGA
CTAGCCTCGACCATCGCGATGTCGACGATAAGCTTTGCAAAGATGGATAAAGTTTTAAACAGAGAGGAAT
CTTTGCAGCTAATGGACCTTCTAGGTCTTGAAAGGAGTGGGAATTGGCTCCGGTGCCCGTCAGTGGGCAG
AGCGCACATCGCCCACAGTCCCCGAGAAGTTGGGGGGAGGGGTCGGCAATTGAACCGGTGCCTAGAGAAG
GTGGCGCGGGGTAAACTGGGAAAGTGATGTCGTGTACTGGCTCCGCCTTTTTCCCGAGGGTGGGGGAGAA
CCGTATATAAGTGCAGTAGTCGCCGTGAACGTTCTTTTTCGCAACGGGTTTGCCGCCAGAACACAGGTAA
GTGCCGTGTGTGGTTCCCGCGGGCCTGGCCTCTTTACGGGTTATGGCCCTTGCGTGCCTTGAATTACTTC
CACCTGGCTGCAGTACGTGATTCTTGATCCCGAGCTTCGGGTTGGAAGTGGGTGGGAGAGTTCGAGGCCT
TGCGCTTAAGGAGCCCCTTCGCCTCGTGCTTGAGTTGAGGCCTGGCCTGGGCGCTGGGGCCGCCGCGTGC
GAATCTGGTGGCACCTTCGCGCCTGTCTCGCTGCTTTCGATAAGTCTCTAGCCATTTAAAATTTTTGATG
ACCTGCTGCGACGCTTTTTTTCTGGCAAGATAGTCTTGTAAATGCGGGCCAAGATCTGCACACTGGTATT
TCGGTTTTTGGGGCCGCGGGCGGCGACGGGGCCCGTGCGTCCCAGCGCACATGTTCGGCGAGGCGGGGCC
TGCGAGCGCGGCCACCGAGAATCGGACGGGGGTAGTCTCAAGCTGGCCGGCCTGCTCTGGTGCCTGGCCT
CGCGCCGCCGTGTATCGCCCCGCCCTGGGCGGCAAGGCTGGCCCGGTCGGCACCAGTTGCGTGAGCGGAA
AGATGGCCGCTTCCCGGCCCTGCTGCAGGGAGCTCAAAATGGAGGACGCGGCGCTCGGGAGAGCGGGCGG
GTGAGTCACCCACACAAAGGAAAAGGGCCTTTCCGTCCTCAGCCGTCGCTTCATGTGACTCCACGGAGTA
CCGGGCGCCGTCCAGGCACCTCGATTAGTTCTCGAGCTTTTGGAGTACGTCGTCTTTAGGTTGGGGGGAG
GGGTTTTATGCGATGGAGTTTCCCCACACTGAGTGGGTGGAGACTGAAGTTAGGCCAGCTTGGCACTTGA
TGTAATTCTCCTTGGAATTTGCCCTTTTTGAGTTTGGATCTTGGTTCATTCTCAAGCCTCAGACAGTGGT
TCAAAGTTTTTTTCTTCCATTTCAGGTGTCGTGAGGAATTTCGACATTTAAATTTAATTAATCTCGACGG
TATCGGTTAACTTTTAAAAGAAAAGGGGGGATTGGGGGGTACAGTGCAGGGGAAAGAATAGTAGACATAA
TAGCAACAGACATACAAACTAAAGAATTACAAAAACAAATTACAAAAATTCAAAATTTTATCGATCACGA
GACTAGCCTCGAGGTTTAAACGCCACCATGGTAGCAGGTCATGCCTCTGGCAGCCCCGCATTCGGGACCG
CCTCTCATTCGAATTGCGAACATGAAGAGATCCACCTCGCCGGCTCGATCCAGCCGCATGGCGCGCTTCT
GGTCGTCAGCGAACATGATCATCGCGTCATCCAGGCCAGCGCCAACGCCGCGGAATTTCTGAATCTCGGA
AGCGTACTCGGCGTTCCGCTCGCCGAGATCGACGGCGATCTGTTGATCAAGATCCTGCCGCATCTCGATC
CCACCGCCGAAGGCATGCCGGTCGCGGTGCGCTGCCGGATCGGCAATCCCTCTACGGAGTACTGCGGTCT
GATGCATCGGCCTCCGGAAGGCGGGCTGATCATCGAACTCGAACGTGCCGGCCCGTCGATCGATCTGTCA
GGCACGCTGGCGCCGGCGCTGGAGCGGATCCGCACGGCGGGTTCACTGCGCGCGCTGTGCGATGACACCG
TGCTGCTGTTTCAGCAGTGCACCGGCTACGACCGGGTGATGGTGTATCGTTTCGATGAGCAAGGCCACGG
CCTGGTATTCTCCGAGTGCCATGTGCCTGGGCTCGAATCCTATTTCGGCAACCGCTATCCGTCGTCGACT
GTCCCGCAGATGGCGCGGCAGCTGTACGTGCGGCAGCGCGTCCGCGTGCTGGTCGACGTCACCTATCAGC
CGGTGCCGCTGGAGCCGCGGCTGTCGCCGCTGACCGGGCGCGATCTCGACATGTCGGGCTGCTTCCTGCG
CTCGATGTCGCCGTGCCATCTGCAGTTCCTGAAGGACATGGGCGTGCGCGCCACCCTGGCGGTGTCGCTG
GTGGTCGGCGGCAAGCTGTGGGGCCTGGTTGTCTGTCACCATTATCTGCCGCGCTTCATCCGTTTCGAGC
TGCGGGCGATCTGCAAACGGCTCGCCGAAAGGATCGCGACGCGGATCACCGCGCTTGAGAGCTAACGGGG
ACTAGTCATATGATAATCAACCTCTGGATTACAAAATTTGTGAAAGATTGACTGGTATTCTTAACTATGT
TGCTCCTTTTACGCTATGTGGATACGCTGCTTTAATGCCTTTGTATCATGCTATTGCTTCCCGTATGGCT
TTCATTTTCTCCTCCTTGTATAAATCCTGGTTGCTGTCTCTTTATGAGGAGTTGTGGCCCGTTGTCAGGC
AACGTGGCGTGGTGTGCACTGTGTTTGCTGACGCAACCCCCACTGGTTGGGGCATTGCCACCACCTGTCA
GCTCCTTTCCGGGACTTTCGCTTTCCCCCTCCCTATTGCCACGGCGGAACTCATCGCCGCCTGCCTTGCC
CGCTGCTGGACAGGGGCTCGGCTGTTGGGCACTGACAATTCCGTGGTGTTGTCGGGGAAGCTGACGTCCT
TTCCATGGCTGCTCGCCTGTGTTGCCACCTGGATTCTGCGCGGGACGTCCTTCTGCTACGTCCCTTCGGC
CCTCAATCCAGCGGACCTTCCTTCCCGCGGCCTGCTGCCGGCTCTGCGGCCTCTTCCGCGTCTTCGCCTT
CGCCCTCAGACGAGTCGGATCTCCCTTTGGGCCGCCTCCCCGCATCGGTACGTATGGCCAGGTACCTTTA
AGACCAATGACTTACAAGGCAGCTGTAGATCTTAGCCACTTTTTAAAAGAAAAGGGGGGACTGGAAGGGC
TAATTCACTCCCAACGAAGACAAGATGGGATCAATTCACCATGCTAGTGGATCCCCCTCGAGTTTACCAC
TCCCTATCAGTGATAGAGAAAAGTGAAAGTCGAGTTTACCACTCCCTATCAGTGATAGAGAAAAGTGAAA
GTCGAGTTTACCACTCCCTATCAGTGATAGAGAAAAGTGAAAGTCGAGTTTACCACTCCCTATCAGTGAT
AGAGAAAAGTGAAAGTCGAGTTTACCACTCCCTATCAGTGATAGAGAAAAGTGAAAGTCGGGGCTGCAGG
AATTCGAACGCTGACGTCATCAACCCGCTCCAAGGAATCGCGGGCCCAGTGTCACTAGGCGGGAACACCC
AGCGCGCGTGCGCCCTGGCAGGAAGATGGCTGTGAGGGACAGGGGAGTGGCGCCCTGCAATATTTGCATG
TCGCTATGTGTTCTGGGAAATCACCATAAACGTGAAATGTCTTTGGATTTGGGAATCTTATAAGTTCTGT
ATGAGACCACGCGCCCTCTCGCTTGGGCGAGAGTAAGTTCAAGAGACTTACTCTCGCCCAAGCGAGATTT
TTACGATACCGTCGCATGGGAATAACTTCGTATAGCATACATTATACGAAGTTATGCTGCTTTTTGCTTG
TACTGGGTCTCTCTGGTTAGACCAGATCTGAGCCTGGGAGCTCTCTGGCTAACTAGGGAACCCACTGCTT
AAGCCTCAATAAAGCTTGCCTTGAGTGCTTCAAGTAGTGTGTGCCCGTCTGTTGTGTGACTCTGGTAACT
AGAGATCCCTCAGACCCTTTTAGTCAGTGTGGAAAATCTCTAGCAGCATCTAGAATTAATTCCGTGTATT
CTATAGTGTCACCTAAATCGTATGTGTATGATACATAAGGTTATGTATTAATTGTAGCCGCGTTCTAACG
ACAATATGTACAAGCCTAATTGTGTAGCATCTGGCTTACTGAAGCAGACCCTATCATCTCTCTCGTAAAC
TGCCGTCAGAGTCGGTTTGGTTGGACGAACCTTCTGAGTTTCTGGTAACGCCGTCCCGCACCCGGAAATG
GTCAGCGAACCAATCAGCAGGGTCATCGCTAGCCAGATCCTCTACGCCGGACGCATCGTGGCCGGCATCA
CCGGCGCCACAGGTGCGGTTGCTGGCGCCTATATCGCCGACATCACCGATGGGGAAGATCGGGCTCGCCA
CTTCGGGCTCATGAGCGCTTGTTTCGGCGTGGGTATGGTGGCAGGCCCCGTGGCCGGGGGACTGTTGGGC
GCCATCTCCTTGCATGCACCATTCCTTGCGGCGGCGGTGCTCAACGGCCTCAACCTACTACTGGGCTGCT
TCCTAATGCAGGAGTCGCATAAGGGAGAGCGTCGAATGGTGCACTCTCAGTACAATCTGCTCTGATGCCG
CATAGTTAAGCCAGCCCCGACACCCGCCAACACCCGCTGACGCGCCCTGACGGGCTTGTCTGCTCCCGGC
ATCCGCTTACAGACAAGCTGTGACCGTCTCCGGGAGCTGCATGTGTCAGAGGTTTTCACCGTCATCACCG
AAACGCGCGAGACGAAAGGGCCTCGTGATACGCCTATTTTTATAGGTTAATGTCATGATAATAATGGTTT
CTTAGACGTCAGGTGGCACTTTTCGGGGAAATGTGCGCGGAACCCCTATTTGTTTATTTTTCTAAATACA
TTCAAATATGTATCCGCTCATGAGACAATAACCCTGATAAATGCTTCAATAATATTGAAAAAGGAAGAGT
ATGAGTATTCAACATTTCCGTGTCGCCCTTATTCCCTTTTTTGCGGCATTTTGCCTTCCTGTTTTTGCTC
ACCCAGAAACGCTGGTGAAAGTAAAAGATGCTGAAGATCAGTTGGGTGCACGAGTGGGTTACATCGAACT
GGATCTCAACAGCGGTAAGATCCTTGAGAGTTTTCGCCCCGAAGAACGTTTTCCAATGATGAGCACTTTT
AAAGTTCTGCTATGTGGCGCGGTATTATCCCGTATTGACGCCGGGCAAGAGCAACTCGGTCGCCGCATAC
ACTATTCTCAGAATGACTTGGTTGAGTACTCACCAGTCACAGAAAAGCATCTTACGGATGGCATGACAGT
AAGAGAATTATGCAGTGCTGCCATAACCATGAGTGATAACACTGCGGCCAACTTACTTCTGACAACGATC
GGAGGACCGAAGGAGCTAACCGCTTTTTTGCACAACATGGGGGATCATGTAACTCGCCTTGATCGTTGGG
AACCGGAGCTGAATGAAGCCATACCAAACGACGAGCGTGACACCACGATGCCTGTAGCAATGGCAACAAC
GTTGCGCAAACTATTAACTGGCGAACTACTTACTCTAGCTTCCCGGCAACAATTAATAGACTGGATGGAG
GCGGATAAAGTTGCAGGACCACTTCTGCGCTCGGCCCTTCCGGCTGGCTGGTTTATTGCTGATAAATCTG
GAGCCGGTGAGCGTGGGTCTCGCGGTATCATTGCAGCACTGGGGCCAGATGGTAAGCCCTCCCGTATCGT
AGTTATCTACACGACGGGGAGTCAGGCAACTATGGATGAACGAAATAGACAGATCGCTGAGATAGGTGCC
TCACTGATTAAGCATTGGTAACTGTCAGACCAAGTTTACTCATATATACTTTAGATTGATTTAAAACTTC
ATTTTTAATTTAAAAGGATCTAGGTGAAGATCCTTTTTGATAATCTCATGACCAAAATCCCTTAACGTGA
GTTTTCGTTCCACTGAGCGTCAGACCCCGTAGAAAAGATCAAAGGATCTTCTTGAGATCCTTTTTTTCTG
CGCGTAATCTGCTGCTTGCAAACAAAAAAACCACCGCTACCAGCGGTGGTTTGTTTGCCGGATCAAGAGC
TACCAACTCTTTTTCCGAAGGTAACTGGCTTCAGCAGAGCGCAGATACCAAATACTGTTCTTCTAGTGTA
GCCGTAGTTAGGCCACCACTTCAAGAACTCTGTAGCACCGCCTACATACCTCGCTCTGCTAATCCTGTTA
CCAGTGGCTGCTGCCAGTGGCGATAAGTCGTGTCTTACCGGGTTGGACTCAAGACGATAGTTACCGGATA
AGGCGCAGCGGTCGGGCTGAACGGGGGGTTCGTGCACACAGCCCAGCTTGGAGCGAACGACCTACACCGA
ACTGAGATACCTACAGCGTGAGCTATGAGAAAGCGCCACGCTTCCCGAAGGGAGAAAGGCGGACAGGTAT
CCGGTAAGCGGCAGGGTCGGAACAGGAGAGCGCACGAGGGAGCTTCCAGGGGGAAACGCCTGGTATCTTT
ATAGTCCTGTCGGGTTTCGCCACCTCTGACTTGAGCGTCGATTTTTGTGATGCTCGTCAGGGGGGCGGAG
CCTATGGAAAAACGCCAGCAACGCGGCCTTTTTACGGTTCCTGGCCTTTTGCTGGCCTTTTGCTCACATG
TTCTTTCCTGCGTTATCCCCTGATTCTGTGGATAACCGTATTACCGCCTTTGAGTGAGCTGATACCGCTC
GCCGCAGCCGAACGACCGAGCGCAGCGAGTCAGTGAGCGAGGAAGCGGAAGAGCGCCCAATACGCAAACC
GCCTCTCCCCGCGCGTTGGCCGATTCATTAATGCAGCTGTGGAATGTGTGTCAGTTAGGGTGTGGAAAGT
CCCCAGGCTCCCCAGCAGGCAGAAGTATGCAAAGCATGCATCTCAATTAGTCAGCAACCAGGTGTGGAAA
GTCCCCAGGCTCCCCAGCAGGCAGAAGTATGCAAAGCATGCATCTCAATTAGTCAGCAACCATAGTCCCG
CCCCTAACTCCGCCCATCCCGCCCCTAACTCCGCCCAGTTCCGCCCATTCTCCGCCCCATGGCTGACTAA
TTTTTTTTATTTATGCAGAGGCCGAGGCCGCCTCGGCCTCTGAGCTATTCCAGAAGTAGTGAGGAGGCTT
TTTTGGAGGCCTAGGCTTTTGCAAAAAGCTTGGACACAAGACAGGCTTGCGAGATATGTTTGAGAATACC
ACTTTATCCCGCGTCAGGGAGAGGCAGTGCGTAAAAAGACGCGGACTCATGTGAAATACTGGTTTTTAGT
GCGCCAGATCTCTATAATCTCGCGCAACCTATTTTCCCCTCGAACACTTTTTAAGCCGTAGATAAACAGG
CTGGGACACTTCACATGAGCGAAAAATACATCGTCACCTGGGACATGTTGCAGATCCATGCACGTAAACT
CGCAAGCCGACTGATGCCTTCTGAACAATGGAAAGGCATTATTGCCGTAAGCCGTGGCGGTCTGTACCGG
GTGCGTTACTGGCGCGTGAACTGGGTATTCGTCATGTCGATACCGTTTGTATTTCCAGCTACGATCACGA
CAACCAGCGCGAGCTTAAAGTGCTGAAACGCGCAGAAGGCGATGGCGAAGGCTTCATCGTTATTGATGAC
CTGGTGGATACCGGTGGTACTGCGGTTGCGATTCGTGAAATGTATCCAAAAGCGCACTTTGTCACCATCT
TCGCAAAACCGGCTGGTCGTCCGCTGGTTGATGACTATGTTGTTGATATCCCGCAAGATACCTGGATTGA
ACAGCCGTGGGATATGGGCGTCGTATTCGTCCCGCCAATCTCCGGTCGCTAATCTTTTCAACGCCTGGCA
CTGCCGGGCGTTGTTCTTTTTAACTTCAGGCGGGTTACAATAGTTTCCAGTAAGTATTCTGGAGGCTGCA
TCCATGACACAGGCAAACCTGAGCGAAACCCTGTTCAAACCCCGCTTTAAACATCCTGAAACCTCGACGC
TAGTCCGCCGCTTTAATCACGGCGCACAACCGCCTGTGCAGTCGGCCCTTGATGGTAAAACCATCCCTCA
CTGGTATCGCATGATTAACCGTCTGATGTGGATCTGGCGCGGCATTGACCCACGCGAAATCCTCGACGTC
CAGGCACGTATTGTGATGAGCGATGCCGAACGTACCGACGATGATTTATACGATACGGTGATTGGCTACC
GTGGCGGCAACTGGATTTATGAGTGGGCCCCGGATCTTTGTGAAGGAACCTTACTTCTGTGGTGTGACAT
AATTGGACAAACTACCTACAGAGATTTAAAGCTCTAAGGTAAATATAAAATTTTTAAGTGTATAATGTGT
TAAACTACTGATTCTAATTGTTTGTGTATTTTAGATTCCAACCTATGGAACTGATGAATGGGAGCAGTGG
TGGAATGCCTTTAATGAGGAAAACCTGTTTTGCTCAGAAGAAATGCCATCTAGTGATGATGAGGCTACTG
CTGACTCTCAACATTCTACTCCTCCAAAAAAGAAGAGAAAGGTAGAAGACCCCAAGGACTTTCCTTCAGA
ATTGCTAAGTTTTTTGAGTCATGCTGTGTTTAGTAATAGAACTCTTGCTTGCTTTGCTATTTACACCACA
AAGGAAAAAGCTGCACTGCTATACAAGAAAATTATGGAAAAATATTCTGTAACCTTTATAAGTAGGCATA
ACAGTTATAATCATAACATACTGTTTTTTCTTACTCCACACAGGCATAGAGTGTCTGCTATTAATAACTA
TGCTCAAAAATTGTGTACCTTTAGCTTTTTAATTTGTAAAGGGGTTAATAAGGAATATTTGATGTATAGT
GCCTTGACTAGAGATCATAATCAGCCATACCACATTTGTAGAGGTTTTACTTGCTTTAAAAAACCTCCCA
CACCTCCCCCTGAACCTGAAACATAAAATGAATGCAATTGTTGTTGTTAACTTGTTTATTGCAGCTTATA
ATGGTTACAAATAAAGCAATAGCATCACAAATTTCACAAATAAAGCATTTTTTTCACTGCATTCTAGTTG
TGGTTTGTCCAAACTCATCAATGTATCTTATCATGTCTGGATCAACTGGATAACTCAAGCTAACCAAAAT
CATCCCAAACTTCCCACCCCATACCCTATTACCACTGCCAATTACCTGTGGTTTCATTTACTCTAAACCT
GTGATTCCTCTGAATTATTTTCATTTTAAAGAAATTGTATTTGTTAAATATGTACTACAAACTTAGTAGT
Features (pLannotate 1.2.2; 34 found; start..end, strand, type, name):
    377..634     +  LTR            5' LTR (truncated): truncated 5' long terminal repeat (LTR) from HIV-1
    681..806     +  misc_feature   HIV-1 Ψ: packaging signal of human immunodeficiency virus type 1
    790..1153    +  CDS            HIV-1 gag (fragment): gag protein from human immunodeficiency virus 1; gag
   1299..1532    +  misc_feature   RRE: The Rev response element (RRE) of HIV-1 allows for Rev-dependent mRNA export from the nucleus to the cytoplasm.
   1909..2009    +  CDS            Rev (fragment): human immunodeficiency virus 1 (HIV-1) Rev protein; rev; enhances nuclear export of unspliced and incompletely spliced viral mRNAs
   2073..2139    +  CDS            small t antigen (fragment): SV40 (simian virus 40) small t antigen
   2146..3324    +  promoter       EF-1α promoter: strong constitutive promoter for human elongation factor EF-1α
   3372..3489    +  misc_feature   cPPT/CTS: central polypurine tract and central termination sequence of HIV-1
   3528..4475    +  CDS            ORF frame 1: bright monomeric near-infrared fluorescent protein engineered from a bacterial phytochrome, with an emission maximum of 670 nm (Shcherbakova et al., 2016)
   4495..5083    +  misc_feature   WPRE: woodchuck hepatitis virus posttranscriptional regulatory element
   5151..5170    +  misc_feature   cPPT/CTS (fragment): central polypurine tract and central termination sequence of HIV-1
   5172..5206    +  LTR            3' LTR (ΔU3) (fragment): self-inactivating 3' long terminal repeat (LTR) from HIV-1
   5238..5450    +  protein_bind   tetracycline response element (fragment): contains seven copies of the tetracycline operator tetO tetracycline repressor TetR
   5466..5680    +  promoter       H1 promoter: human H1 RNA promoter
   5762..5795    +  protein_bind   loxP: Cre-mediated recombination occurs in the 8-bp core sequence (GCATACAT). Cre recombinase
   5815..5995    +  LTR            5' LTR (truncated): truncated 5' long terminal repeat (LTR) from HIV-1
   6020..6038    -  promoter       SP6 promoter: promoter for bacteriophage SP6 RNA polymerase
   6266..6545    +  CDS            TcR (fragment): tetracycline efflux protein; tet; confers resistance to tetracycline
   6546..6594    -  misc_feature   bom (fragment): basis of mobility region from pBR322
   6696..6731    -  CDS            rop (fragment): Rop protein, which maintains plasmids at low copy number; rop
   6826..6930    +  promoter       AmpR promoter: bla
   6931..7791    +  CDS            AmpR: β-lactamase; bla; confers resistance to ampicillin, carbenicillin, and related antibiotics
   7962..8550    +  rep_origin     ori: high-copy-number ColE1/pMB1/pBR322/pUC origin of replication
   8733..8789    +  CDS            lacI (fragment): lac repressor; lacI; The lac repressor binds to the lac operator to inhibit transcription in E. coli. This inhibition can be relieved by adding lactose or isopropyl-β-D-thiogalactopyranoside (IPTG).
   8796..9125    +  promoter       SV40 promoter: SV40 enhancer and early promoter
   9325..9444    +  CDS            gpt (fragment): XGPT_ECOLI - Also known as gpp, gxu. Experimental evidence at protein level: Swiss-Prot protein existence level 1. Purine salvage pathway enzyme that catalyzes the transfer of the ribosyl-5-phosphate group from 5-phospho-alpha-D-ribose 1- diphosphate (PRPP) to the N9 position of the 6-oxopurines guanine and xanthine to form the corresponding ribonucleotides GMP (guanosine 5'- monophosphate) and XMP (xanthosine 5'-monophosphate), with the release of PPi. To a lesser extent, also acts on hypoxanthine (PubMed:9100006, PubMed:3886014). Does not ribophosphorylate adenine (PubMed:3886014). From Esch
   9444..9779    +  CDS            gpt (fragment): XGPT_ECOLI - Also known as gpp, gxu. Experimental evidence at protein level: Swiss-Prot protein existence level 1. Purine salvage pathway enzyme that catalyzes the transfer of the ribosyl-5-phosphate group from 5-phospho-alpha-D-ribose 1- diphosphate (PRPP) to the N9 position of the 6-oxopurines guanine and xanthine to form the corresponding ribonucleotides GMP (guanosine 5'- monophosphate) and XMP (xanthosine 5'-monophosphate), with the release of PPi. To a lesser extent, also acts on hypoxanthine (PubMed:9100006, PubMed:3886014). Does not ribophosphorylate adenine (PubMed:3886014). From Esch
   9874..10179   +  CDS            frsA (fragment): FRSA_ECOLI - Also known as yafA. Experimental evidence at protein level: Swiss-Prot protein existence level 1. Catalyzes the hydrolysis of esters (PubMed:15808744). Displays esterase activity toward pNP-butyrate (PubMed:15808744). May stimulate mixed-acid fermentation by acting as a fermentation/respiration switch that down-regulates respiration and up- regulates fermentation rates (PubMed:15169777). From Escherichia coli (strain K12).
  10183..10257   +  CDS            small t antigen (fragment): SV40 (simian virus 40) small t antigen
  10259..10324   +  intron         small t intron: SV40 (simian virus 40) small t antigen intron
  10454..10474   +  CDS            SV40 NLS: nuclear localization signal of SV40 (simian virus 40) large T antigen
  10793..10876   +  CDS            large T antigen (fragment): large T antigen from SV40 (simian virus 40)
  10899..11033   +  polyA_signal   SV40 poly(A) signal: SV40 polyadenylation signal
  11200..329     +  CDS            nef (fragment) (across the origin): NEF_HV1BR - Experimental evidence at protein level: Swiss-Prot protein existence level 1. Extracellular Nef protein targets CD4(+) T-lymphocytes for apoptosis by interacting with CXCR4 surface receptors (PubMed:14990729). From Human immunodeficiency virus type 1 group M subtype B (isolate BRU/LAI) (HIV-1).
