[The description below was written by a language model from this plasmid's Addgene catalogue record and pLannotate feature annotations shown in this document.]
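Description:
Lentiviral nontargeting shRNA RFP i670 is an 11.2 kb HIV-1-derived lentiviral transfer plasmid that delivers a control (non-targeting) short hairpin RNA together with a near-infrared fluorescent marker. It was built from an existing lentiviral shRNA backbone by swapping the original GFP reporter for iRFP670 and inserting a standard non-targeting hairpin. In bacteria it is maintained through a high-copy ColE1/pUC-type origin and selected with ampicillin via the β-lactamase gene. The plasmid backbone also carries remnants of older vector parts, including fragments of tetracycline resistance, bom and rop sequences, and an SV40 promoter–gpt–SV40 small t intron/poly(A) region, which do not appear to belong to the packaged viral genome.

The viral portion contains a 5' LTR, the Ψ packaging signal with a gag fragment, the RRE for Rev-dependent nuclear export, and a cPPT/CTS element. An EF-1α promoter drives the iRFP670 coding sequence (annotated as a monomeric bacterial phytochrome-derived protein emitting at 670 nm), followed by WPRE to enhance transcript expression. The shRNA cassette sits within the self-inactivating (ΔU3) 3' LTR, where a human H1 Pol III promoter is preceded by a partial tetracycline response element and followed by a loxP site. Placement in the 3' LTR means the cassette is duplicated into both LTRs on reverse transcription. The tetO sequences suggest the hairpin could be repressed by a Tet-based regulator, and the loxP site could permit Cre-mediated excision, though the record does not describe using either feature. The hairpin itself is not annotated in the feature table. The construct serves as a negative control for knockdown experiments in mammalian cells, with transduced cells tracked or sorted by far-red fluorescence.
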