Addgene plasmid #155287: Lentiviral nontargeting shRNA RFP i670
Purpose: Lentiviral expression of nontargeting shRNA, RFP i670 expression, based on Addgene 12247
Depositing lab: Martin Carroll. Depositing organization: University of Pennsylvania.
Backbone
  Vector backbone: Addgene #12247
  Modifications to backbone: iRFP670 replaces GFP Standard non-targeting shRNA inserted into Addgene #12247 (example PMID: 23292955 has nontargeting sequence)
  Vector type: Mammalian Expression
Growth in bacteria
  Bacterial resistance: Ampicillin, 100 μg/mL
  Growth temperature: 37°C
  Growth strain: NEB Stable
  Copy number: High Copy
Gene/Insert
  Gene/Insert name: Nontargeting shRNA
  gRNA/shRNA sequence: TCTCGCTTGGGCGAGAGTAAG
Terms and licenses: Academic/Nonprofit Terms; Industry Terms: Not Available to Industry
How to cite: Lentiviral nontargeting shRNA RFP i670 was a gift from Martin Carroll (Addgene plasmid # 155287 ; http://n2t.net/addgene:155287 ; RRID:Addgene_155287)
